Addgene plasmid #72378: pJK683
Purpose: Produces human phosphoribosyl pyrophosphate amidotransferase (PRAT), synthetic gene
Depositing lab: T. J. Kappock. Depositing organization: Purdue University.
Backbone
  Vector backbone: pET24a
  Backbone size w/o insert (bp): 5310
  Total vector size (bp): 6788
  Vector type: Bacterial Expression
Growth in bacteria
  Bacterial resistance: Kanamycin, 50 μg/mL
  Growth temperature: 37°C
  Growth strain: DH5alpha
  Copy number: Unknown
Gene/Insert
  Gene/Insert name: phosphoribosyl pyrophosphate amidotransferase
  Species: H. sapiens (human)
  GenBank ID: AAC27345.1
  Entrez Gene: PPAT (a.k.a. ATASE, GPAT, PRAT)
Terms and licenses: Academic/Nonprofit Terms; Industry Terms: Not Available to Industry
Depositor comments: Synthetic gene
How to cite: pJK683 was a gift from T. J. Kappock (Addgene plasmid # 72378 ; http://n2t.net/addgene:72378 ; RRID:Addgene_72378)
