[The description below was written by a language model from this plasmid's Addgene catalogue record and pLannotate feature annotations shown in this document.]
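Description:
pJK683 is a bacterial expression plasmid built on the pET24a backbone for producing human phosphoribosyl pyrophosphate amidotransferase (PRAT, the product of the PPAT gene, also called GPAT or ATASE), the enzyme that catalyses the first committed step of de novo purine biosynthesis. The coding sequence is a synthetic gene rather than a cDNA clone, and the complete plasmid is 6,788 bp. It is maintained in E. coli through a ColE1/pBR322-type origin accompanied by the bom region and the rop gene, which moderates copy number, and it is selected with kanamycin through an aph(3')-Ia aminoglycoside phosphotransferase cassette. An f1 origin is also present, allowing single-stranded DNA production with helper phage. Short tetracycline-resistance fragments and a partial bla promoter in the annotation are backbone remnants and not functional markers.

The PPAT open reading frame sits in the standard pET expression cassette: a T7 promoter immediately followed by a lac operator, the efficient ribosome binding site from phage T7 gene 10, the coding sequence, and the T7 terminator. The plasmid carries its own lacI gene and promoter, so the lac repressor keeps the T7lac promoter off until IPTG is added. Expression requires a host that supplies T7 RNA polymerase, while the listed DH5alpha strain serves for propagation only. A hexahistidine-length tag sequence from the vector lies just downstream of the PPAT coding region, but the record does not state whether it is read in frame with the protein or separated from it by a stop codon, so the presence of a C-terminal His tag should not be assumed. The small "SET1" hit before the terminator is probably a homology match to pET vector sequence. The construct is intended for recombinant production of human PRAT for biochemical or structural study.
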