Features (pLannotate 1.2.2; 19 found; start..end, strand, type, name):
     12..467     +  rep_origin     f1 ori (sequence partly withheld): f1 bacteriophage origin of replication; arrow indicates direction of (+) strand synthesis
    494..551     +  promoter       AmpR promoter (fragment): bla
    560..1375    -  CDS            KanR: aminoglycoside phosphotransferase; aph(3')-Ia; confers resistance to kanamycin in bacteria or G418 (Geneticin®) in eukaryotes
   1497..2085    +  rep_origin     ori: high-copy-number ColE1/pMB1/pBR322/pUC origin of replication
   2271..2413    -  misc_feature   bom: basis of mobility region from pBR322
   2515..2706    -  CDS            rop: Rop protein, which maintains plasmids at low copy number; rop
   2723..3103    +  CDS            YPB1_ECOLX: Protein predicted: Swiss-Prot protein existence level 4. From Escherichia coli.
   3175..3466    -  CDS            TcR (fragment): tetracycline efflux protein; tet; confers resistance to tetracycline
   3481..3502    -  protein_bind   CAP binding site: CAP binding activates transcription in the presence of cAMP. E. coli catabolite activator protein
   3515..4597    -  CDS            lacI: lac repressor; lacI; The lac repressor binds to the lac operator to inhibit transcription in E. coli. This inhibition can be relieved by adding lactose or isopropyl-β-D-thiogalactopyranoside (IPTG).
   4598..4675    -  promoter       lacI promoter: lacI
   4683..4962    -  CDS            TcR (fragment): tetracycline efflux protein; tet; confers resistance to tetracycline
   4984..5002    +  promoter       T7 promoter: promoter for bacteriophage T7 RNA polymerase
   5003..5027    +  protein_bind   lac operator: The lac repressor binds to the lac operator to inhibit transcription in E. coli. This inhibition can be relieved by adding lactose or isopropyl-β-D-thiogalactopyranoside (IPTG). lac repressor encoded by lacI
   5042..5064    +  RBS            RBS: efficient ribosome binding site from bacteriophage T7 gene 10 (Olins and Rangwala, 1989)
   5072..6622    +  CDS            PPAT: PUR1_HUMAN - Also known as GPAT. Experimental evidence at protein level: Swiss-Prot protein existence level 1. From Homo sapiens (Human).
   6632..6649    +  CDS            9xHis (fragment): 9xHis affinity tag
   6659..6708    +  CDS            SET1 (fragment): solubility-enhancement tag derived from T7 phage gene 10B
   6716..6763    +  terminator     T7 terminator: transcription terminator for bacteriophage T7 RNA polymerase
>Addgene plasmid #72378 | pJK683 | depositor full sequence | sequence record 134010 | pJK683 sequence 6788 bps
TGGCGAATGGG
[124 nt withheld, positions 12-135]
C
[91 nt withheld, positions 137-227]
A
[49 nt withheld, positions 229-277]
CCTTTGACGTTGGAGTCCACGTTCTTT
[37 nt withheld, positions 305-341]
ACCCTATCTCGGTCTATTCTTTTGATTTATAAGGGATTTTGCCGATTTCGGCCTATTGGTTAAAAAATGA
GCTGATTTAACAAAAATTTAACGCGAATTTTAACAAAATATTAACGTTTACAATTTCAGGTGGCACTTTT
CGGGGAAATGTGCGCGGAACCCCTATTTGTTTATTTTTCTAAATACATTCAAATATGTATCCGCTCATGA
ATTAATTCTTAGAAAAACTCATCGAGCATCAAATGAAACTGCAATTTATTCATATCAGGATTATCAATAC
CATATTTTTGAAAAAGCCGTTTCTGTAATGAAGGAGAAAACTCACCGAGGCAGTTCCATAGGATGGCAAG
ATCCTGGTATCGGTCTGCGATTCCGACTCGTCCAACATCAATACAACCTATTAATTTCCCCTCGTCAAAA
ATAAGGTTATCAAGTGAGAAATCACCATGAGTGACGACTGAATCCGGTGAGAATGGCAAAAGTTTATGCA
TTTCTTTCCAGACTTGTTCAACAGGCCAGCCATTACGCTCGTCATCAAAATCACTCGCATCAACCAAACC
GTTATTCATTCGTGATTGCGCCTGAGCGAGACGAAATACGCGATCGCTGTTAAAAGGACAATTACAAACA
GGAATCGAATGCAACCGGCGCAGGAACACTGCCAGCGCATCAACAATATTTTCACCTGAATCAGGATATT
CTTCTAATACCTGGAATGCTGTTTTCCCGGGGATCGCAGTGGTGAGTAACCATGCATCATCAGGAGTACG
GATAAAATGCTTGATGGTCGGAAGAGGCATAAATTCCGTCAGCCAGTTTAGTCTGACCATCTCATCTGTA
ACATCATTGGCAACGCTACCTTTGCCATGTTTCAGAAACAACTCTGGCGCATCGGGCTTCCCATACAATC
GATAGATTGTCGCACCTGATTGCCCGACATTATCGCGAGCCCATTTATACCCATATAAATCAGCATCCAT
GTTGGAATTTAATCGCGGCCTAGAGCAAGACGTTTCCCGTTGAATATGGCTCATAACACCCCTTGTATTA
CTGTTTATGTAAGCAGACAGTTTTATTGTTCATGACCAAAATCCCTTAACGTGAGTTTTCGTTCCACTGA
GCGTCAGACCCCGTAGAAAAGATCAAAGGATCTTCTTGAGATCCTTTTTTTCTGCGCGTAATCTGCTGCT
TGCAAACAAAAAAACCACCGCTACCAGCGGTGGTTTGTTTGCCGGATCAAGAGCTACCAACTCTTTTTCC
GAAGGTAACTGGCTTCAGCAGAGCGCAGATACCAAATACTGTCCTTCTAGTGTAGCCGTAGTTAGGCCAC
CACTTCAAGAACTCTGTAGCACCGCCTACATACCTCGCTCTGCTAATCCTGTTACCAGTGGCTGCTGCCA
GTGGCGATAAGTCGTGTCTTACCGGGTTGGACTCAAGACGATAGTTACCGGATAAGGCGCAGCGGTCGGG
CTGAACGGGGGGTTCGTGCACACAGCCCAGCTTGGAGCGAACGACCTACACCGAACTGAGATACCTACAG
CGTGAGCTATGAGAAAGCGCCACGCTTCCCGAAGGGAGAAAGGCGGACAGGTATCCGGTAAGCGGCAGGG
TCGGAACAGGAGAGCGCACGAGGGAGCTTCCAGGGGGAAACGCCTGGTATCTTTATAGTCCTGTCGGGTT
TCGCCACCTCTGACTTGAGCGTCGATTTTTGTGATGCTCGTCAGGGGGGCGGAGCCTATGGAAAAACGCC
AGCAACGCGGCCTTTTTACGGTTCCTGGCCTTTTGCTGGCCTTTTGCTCACATGTTCTTTCCTGCGTTAT
CCCCTGATTCTGTGGATAACCGTATTACCGCCTTTGAGTGAGCTGATACCGCTCGCCGCAGCCGAACGAC
CGAGCGCAGCGAGTCAGTGAGCGAGGAAGCGGAAGAGCGCCTGATGCGGTATTTTCTCCTTACGCATCTG
TGCGGTATTTCACACCGCATATATGGTGCACTCTCAGTACAATCTGCTCTGATGCCGCATAGTTAAGCCA
GTATACACTCCGCTATCGCTACGTGACTGGGTCATGGCTGCGCCCCGACACCCGCCAACACCCGCTGACG
CGCCCTGACGGGCTTGTCTGCTCCCGGCATCCGCTTACAGACAAGCTGTGACCGTCTCCGGGAGCTGCAT
GTGTCAGAGGTTTTCACCGTCATCACCGAAACGCGCGAGGCAGCTGCGGTAAAGCTCATCAGCGTGGTCG
TGAAGCGATTCACAGATGTCTGCCTGTTCATCCGCGTCCAGCTCGTTGAGTTTCTCCAGAAGCGTTAATG
TCTGGCTTCTGATAAAGCGGGCCATGTTAAGGGCGGTTTTTTCCTGTTTGGTCACTGATGCCTCCGTGTA
AGGGGGATTTCTGTTCATGGGGGTAATGATACCGATGAAACGAGAGAGGATGCTCACGATACGGGTTACT
GATGATGAACATGCCCGGTTACTGGAACGTTGTGAGGGTAAACAACTGGCGGTATGGATGCGGCGGGACC
AGAGAAAAATCACTCAGGGTCAATGCCAGCGCTTCGTTAATACAGATGTAGGTGTTCCACAGGGTAGCCA
GCAGCATCCTGCGATGCAGATCCGGAACATAATGGTGCAGGGCGCTGACTTCCGCGTTTCCAGACTTTAC
GAAACACGGAAACCGAAGACCATTCATGTTGTTGCTCAGGTCGCAGACGTTTTGCAGCAGCAGTCGCTTC
ACGTTCGCTCGCGTATCGGTGATTCATTCTGCTAACCAGTAAGGCAACCCCGCCAGCCTAGCCGGGTCCT
CAACGACAGGAGCACGATCATGCGCACCCGTGGGGCCGCCATGCCGGCGATAATGGCCTGCTTCTCGCCG
AAACGTTTGGTGGCGGGACCAGTGACGAAGGCTTGAGCGAGGGCGTGCAAGATTCCGAATACCGCAAGCG
ACAGGCCGATCATCGTCGCGCTCCAGCGAAAGCGGTCCTCGCCGAAAATGACCCAGAGCGCTGCCGGCAC
CTGTCCTACGAGTTGCATGATAAAGAAGACAGTCATAAGTGCGGCGACGATAGTCATGCCCCGCGCCCAC
CGGAAGGAGCTGACTGGGTTGAAGGCTCTCAAGGGCATCGGTCGAGATCCCGGTGCCTAATGAGTGAGCT
AACTTACATTAATTGCGTTGCGCTCACTGCCCGCTTTCCAGTCGGGAAACCTGTCGTGCCAGCTGCATTA
ATGAATCGGCCAACGCGCGGGGAGAGGCGGTTTGCGTATTGGGCGCCAGGGTGGTTTTTCTTTTCACCAG
TGAGACGGGCAACAGCTGATTGCCCTTCACCGCCTGGCCCTGAGAGAGTTGCAGCAAGCGGTCCACGCTG
GTTTGCCCCAGCAGGCGAAAATCCTGTTTGATGGTGGTTAACGGCGGGATATAACATGAGCTGTCTTCGG
TATCGTCGTATCCCACTACCGAGATATCCGCACCAACGCGCAGCCCGGACTCGGTAATGGCGCGCATTGC
GCCCAGCGCCATCTGATCGTTGGCAACCAGCATCGCAGTGGGAACGATGCCCTCATTCAGCATTTGCATG
GTTTGTTGAAAACCGGACATGGCACTCCAGTCGCCTTCCCGTTCCGCTATCGGCTGAATTTGATTGCGAG
TGAGATATTTATGCCAGCCAGCCAGACGCAGACGCGCCGAGACAGAACTTAATGGGCCCGCTAACAGCGC
GATTTGCTGGTGACCCAATGCGACCAGATGCTCCACGCCCAGTCGCGTACCGTCTTCATGGGAGAAAATA
ATACTGTTGATGGGTGTCTGGTCAGAGACATCAAGAAATAACGCCGGAACATTAGTGCAGGCAGCTTCCA
CAGCAATGGCATCCTGGTCATCCAGCGGATAGTTAATGATCAGCCCACTGACGCGTTGCGCGAGAAGATT
GTGCACCGCCGCTTTACAGGCTTCGACGCCGCTTCGTTCTACCATCGACACCACCACGCTGGCACCCAGT
TGATCGGCGCGAGATTTAATCGCCGCGACAATTTGCGACGGCGCGTGCAGGGCCAGACTGGAGGTGGCAA
CGCCAATCAGCAACGACTGTTTGCCCGCCAGTTGTTGTGCCACGCGGTTGGGAATGTAATTCAGCTCCGC
CATCGCCGCTTCCACTTTTTCCCGCGTTTTCGCAGAAACGTGGCTGGCCTGGTTCACCACGCGGGAAACG
GTCTGATAAGAGACACCGGCATACTCTGCGACATCGTATAACGTTACTGGTTTCACATTCACCACCCTGA
ATTGACTCTCTTCCGGGCGCTATCATGCCATACCGCGAAAGGTTTTGCGCCATTCGATGGTGTCCGGGAT
CTCGACGCTCTCCCTTATGCGACTCCTGCATTAGGAAGCAGCCCAGTAGTAGGTTGAGGCCGTTGAGCAC
CGCCGCCGCAAGGAATGGTGCATGCAAGGAGATGGCGCCCAACAGTCCCCCGGCCACGGGGCCTGCCACC
ATACCCACGCCGAAACAAGCGCTCATGAGCCCGAAGTGGCGAGCCCGATCTTCCCCATCGGTGATGTCGG
CGATATAGGCGCCAGCAACCGCACCTGTGGCGCCGGTGATGCCGGCCACGATGCGTCCGGCGTAGAGGAT
CGAGATCTCGATCCCGCGAAATTAATACGACTCACTATAGGGGAATTGTGAGCGGATAACAATTCCCCTC
TAGAAATAATTTTGTTTAACTTTAAGAAGGAGATATACATATGGAATTGGAAGAATTGGGTATTAGAGAA
GAATGTGGTGTCTTTGGTTGTATTGCTTCTGGTGAATGGCCAACCCAATTGGACGTCCCACATGTCATCA
CCTTGGGTTTGGTTGGTTTACAACACAGAGGTCAAGAGTCTGCCGGTATTGTTACTTCTGACGGTTCCTC
CGTCCCAACTTTCAAGTCTCACAAGGGTATGGGTTTAGTTAACCACGTCTTCACTGAGGATAATTTGAAG
AAATTATACGTTTCCAACTTGGGTATTGGTCACACTCGTTATGCTACTACTGGTAAATGCGAATTGGAAA
ACTGTCAACCATTCGTTGTTGAAACTTTGCACGGTAAGATTGCCGTTGCTCACAACGGTGAATTGGTCAA
CGCCGCTAGATTGCGTAAGAAGTTGTTGAGACATGGTATTGGTTTGTCTACTTCTTCTGACTCTGAAATG
ATCACCCAATTATTGGCCTACACTCCACCACAAGAACAAGACGACACCCCAGACTGGGTCGCCCGTATCA
AGAACTTAATGAAGGAAGCCCCAACTGCTTACTCCTTGTTGATTATGCACCGTGATGTCATCTACGCTGT
TAGAGATCCATACGGTAACAGACCATTATGTATCGGTAGATTGATTCCTGTTTCCGACATTAACGACAAG
GAAAAAAAGACCTCTGAAACTGAAGGTTGGGTTGTTTCTTCCGAATCTTGCTCTTTTTTATCTATTGGTG
CCAGATATTATAGAGAAGTTTTGCCTGGTGAAATCGTTGAAATTTCTAGACACAACGTTCAAACTTTGGA
CATCATCTCCAGATCTGAAGGTAACCCAGTCGCTTTCTGCATCTTCGAATACGTTTACTTTGCCAGACCT
GACTCCATGTTCGAAGATCAAATGGTTTATACCGTCAGATACAGATGTGGTCAACAATTGGCTATCGAAG
CTCCAGTCGACGCTGACTTGGTTTCTACTGTCCCTGAATCCGCTACCCCAGCCGCTTTAGCTTACGCTGG
TAAGTGTGGTTTGCCATACGTCGAAGTTTTGTGTAAGAACAGATATGTTGGTAGAACTTTCATTCAACCA
AATATGAGATTGCGTCAATTGGGTATCGCTAAAAAGTTCGGTGTTTTGTCCGACAACTTCAAGGGTAAGA
GAATTGTTTTAGTCGACGATTCCATTGTTCGTGGTAACACCATCTCTCCAATTATTAAGTTGTTGAAGGA
ATCTGGTGCTAAGGAGGTCCATATTAGAGTTGCTTCTCCACCAATCAAGTACCCATGTTTCATGGGTATC
AACATTCCAACTAAGGAGGAATTAATCGCCAACAAACCAGAGTTCGATCACTTAGCTGAATACTTAGGTG
CTAACTCCGTTGTTTACTTATCTGTTGAAGGTTTGGTTTCTTCTGTTCAAGAAGGTATCAAGTTCAAGAA
GCAAAAGGAAAAGAAGCACGACATCATGATCCAAGAAAATGGTAACGGTTTGGAATGTTTCGAAAAGTCC
GGTCATTGTACTGCTTGTTTGACTGGTAAGTACCCAGTTGAATTGGAATGGTAACTCGAGCACCACCACC
ACCACCACTGAGATCCGGCTGCTAACAAAGCCCGAAAGGAAGCTGAGTTGGCTGCTGCCACCGCTGAGCA
ATAACTAGCATAACCCCTTGGGGCCTCTAAACGGGTCTTGAGGGGTTTTTTGCTGAAAGGAGGAACTATA
TCCGGAT
