>Addgene plasmid #72378 | pJK683 | addgene partial sequence | sequence record 139400 | T7 5'-TAATACGACTCACTATAGGG-3'
TTTTGTTTAACTTTAAGAAGGAGATATACATATGGAATTGGAAGAATTGGGTATTAGAGAAGAATGTGGT
GTCTTTGGTTGTATTGCTTCTGGTGAATGGCCAACCCAATTGGACGTCCCACATGTCATCACCTTGGGTT
TGGTTGGTTTACAACACAGAGGTCAAGAGTCTGCCGGTATTGTTACTTCTGACGGTTCCTCCGTCCCAAC
TTTCAAGTCTCACAAGGGTATGGGTTTAGTTAACCACGTCTTCACTGAGGATAATTTGAAGAAATTATAC
GTTTCCAACTTGGGTATTGGTCACACTCGTTATGCTACTACTGGTAAATGCGAATTGGAAAACTGTCAAC
CATTCGTTGTTGAAACTTTGCACGGTAAGATTGCCGTTGCTCACAACGGTGAATTGGTCAACGCCGCTAG
ATTGCGTAAGAAGTTGTTGAGACATGGTATTGGTTTGTCTACTTCTTCTGACTCTGAAATGATCACCCAA
TTATTGGCCTACACTCCACCACAAGAACAAGACGACACCCCAGACTGGGTCGCCCGTATCAAGAACTTAA
TGAAGGAAGCCCCAACTGCTTACTCCTTGTTGATTATGCACCGTGATGTCATCTACGCTGTTAGAGATCC
ATACGGTAACAGACCATTATGTATCGGTAGATTGATTCCTGTTTCCGACATTAACGACAAGGAAAAAAAG
ACCTCTGAAACTGAAGGTTGGGTTGTTTCTTCCGAATCTTGCTCTTTTTTATCTATTGGTGCCAGATATT
ATAGAGAAGTTTTGCCTGGTGAAATCGTTGAAATTTCTAGACACAACGTTCAAACTTTGGACATCATCTC
CAGATCTGAAGGTAACCCAGTCGCTTTCTGCATCTTCGAATACGTTTACTTTGCCAGACCTGACTCCATG
TTCGAAGATCAAATGGTTTATACCGTCAGATACAGATGTGGTCAACAATTGGCTATCGAAGCTCCAGTCG
ACGCTGACTTGGTTTC
