>Addgene plasmid #72378 | pJK683 | addgene partial sequence | sequence record 139401 | T7term 5'-GCTAGTTATTGCTCAGCGG-3'
TTTGTTAGCAGCCGGATCTCAGTGGTGGTGGTGGTGGTGCTCGAGTTACCATTCCAATTCAACTGGGTAC
TTACCAGTCAAACAAGCAGTACAATGACCGGACTTTTCGAAACATTCCAAACCGTTACCATTTTCTTGGA
TCATGATGTCGTGCTTCTTTTCCTTTTGCTTCTTGAACTTGATACCTTCTTGAACAGAAGAAACCAAACC
TTCAACAGATAAGTAAACAACGGAGTTAGCACCTAAGTATTCAGCTAAGTGATCGAACTCTGGTTTGTTG
GCGATTAATTCCTCCTTAGTTGGAATGTTGATACCCATGAAACATGGGTACTTGATTGGTGGAGAAGCAA
CTCTAATATGGACCTCCTTAGCACCAGATTCCTTCAACAACTTAATAATTGGAGAGATGGTGTTACCACG
AACAATGGAATCGTCGACTAAAACAATTCTCTTACCCTTGAAGTTGTCGGACAAAACACCGAACTTTTTA
GCGATACCCAATTGACGCAATCTCATATTTGGTTGAATGAAAGTTCTACCAACATATCTGTTCTTACACA
AAACTTCGACGTATGGCAAACCACACTTACCAGCGTAAGCTAAAGCGGCTGGGGTAGCGGATTCAGGGAC
AGTAGAAACCAAGTCAGCGTCGACTGGAGCTTCGATAGCCAATTGTTGACCACATCTGTATCTGACGGTA
TAAACCATTTGATCTTCGAACATGGAGTCAGGTCTGGCAAAGTAAACGTATTCGAAGATGCAGAAAGCGA
CTGGGTTACCTTCAGATCTGGAGATGATGTCCAAAGTTTGAACGTTGTGTCTAGAAATTTCAACGATTTC
ACCAGGCAAAACTTCTCTATAATATCTGGCACCAATAGATAAAAAAGAGCAAGATTCGGAAGAAACAACC
CAACCTTCAGTTTCAGAGGTCTTTTTTTCCTTGTCGTTAATGTCGGAAACAGGAATCAATCTACCGATAC
ATAATGGTCTGTTACCGTATGGATCTCTAACAGCGTAGATGACATCACGGTGCATAATCAACAAGGAGTA
AGCAGTTGGGGCTTCCTTCATTAAGTTCTTGATACGGGCGACCCAGTCTGGG
